Addgene plasmid #166174: pDONR221-FKBP1B(3of4)
Purpose: Gateway entry vector for N. furzeri FKBP1B
Depositing lab: Daniel Jarosz. Depositing organization: Stanford University. Publication: Tissue-specific landscape of protein aggregation and quality control in an aging vertebrate. Chen YR, Harel I, Singh PP, Ziv I, Moses E, Goshtchevsky U, Machado BE, Brunet A, Jarosz DF. Dev Cell. 2024 Jul 22;59(14):1892-1911.e13. doi: 10.1016/j.devcel.2024.04.014. Epub 2024 May 28. PubMed 38810654.
Backbone
  Vector backbone: pDONR221
  Vector type: Gateway Entry Vector
Growth in bacteria
  Bacterial resistance: Kanamycin, 50 μg/mL
  Growth temperature: 37°C
  Growth strain: DH5alpha
  Copy number: High Copy
Gene/Insert
  Gene/Insert name: FKBP1B(3of4)
  Species: N. furzeri
  Insert size (bp): 324
  Cloning method: Gateway Cloning
Terms and licenses: Academic/Nonprofit Terms; Industry Terms: Not Available to Industry
Depositor comments: Stopless entry clone. Please visit https://doi.org/10.1101/2022.02.26.482120 for bioRxiv preprint. Also see Harel and Chen et al. 2024 (https://doi.org/10.1016/j.celrep.2023.112787)
How to cite: pDONR221-FKBP1B(3of4) was a gift from Daniel Jarosz (Addgene plasmid # 166174 ; http://n2t.net/addgene:166174 ; RRID:Addgene_166174)
