[The description below was written by a language model from this plasmid's Addgene catalogue record and pLannotate feature annotations shown in this document.]
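Description:
pDONR221-FKBP1B(3of4) is a Gateway entry clone built on the pDONR221 backbone, carrying the coding sequence for FKBP1B from the African turquoise killifish, Nothobranchius furzeri. The sequenced plasmid is about 2.9 kb. It is maintained in E. coli through a high-copy ColE1/pUC-type origin of replication and selected with kanamycin via an aminoglycoside phosphotransferase (KanR) gene. Upstream of the cloning region sit the rrnB T1 and T2 transcription terminators, which insulate the insert from read-through transcription originating in the backbone. Short lacI and lacZα fragments in the same area are vector remnants rather than functional genes.

The 324 bp insert lies between attL1 and attL2, the recombination sites produced when a PCR product or attB-flanked fragment is recombined into the donor vector. These sites allow directional transfer of the open reading frame into any attR-containing destination vector through an LR Clonase reaction. The automated annotation labels the insert as FKBP1A by similarity to the bovine protein. This reflects the close homology among FK506-binding peptidyl-prolyl isomerases, and the catalogue entry identifies it as killifish FKBP1B; the "(3of4)" suffix is not explained in the record. The depositor notes that this is a stopless clone, so the coding sequence can be fused in frame to C-terminal tags or reporters supplied by the destination vector. A T7 promoter sits just outside attL2 and points toward the insert on the opposite strand, but the entry vector has no promoter intended for expression. The plasmid therefore serves as a shuttle source of the ORF for building expression constructs, and it was deposited in connection with work on protein aggregation and quality control in aging killifish tissues.
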