Features (pLannotate 1.2.2; 10 found; start..end, strand, type, name):
    121..213     +  CDS            lacI (fragment): lac repressor; lacI; The lac repressor binds to the lac operator to inhibit transcription in E. coli. This inhibition can be relieved by adding lactose or isopropyl-β-D-thiogalactopyranoside (IPTG).
    268..295     -  terminator     rrnB T2 terminator: transcription terminator T2 from the E. coli rrnB gene
    427..470     +  terminator     rrnB T1 terminator: Escherichia coli rrnB; transcription terminator T1 from the E. coli rrnB gene
    517..553     -  CDS            lacZα (fragment): LacZα fragment of β-galactosidase; lacZ fragment
    569..668     +  protein_bind   attL1: mutant version of attL; recombination site for the Gateway® LR reaction LR Clonase™
    686..1009    +  CDS            FKBP1A: FKB1A_BOVIN - Also known as FKBP1. Experimental evidence at protein level: Swiss-Prot protein existence level 1. Keeps in an inactive conformation TGFBR1, the TGF-beta type I serine/threonine kinase receptor, preventing TGF-beta receptor activation in absence of ligand. May modulate the RYR1 calcium channel activity. PPIases accelerate the folding of proteins. It catalyzes the cis-trans isomerization of proline imidic peptide bonds in oligopeptides. From Bos taurus (Bovine).
   1011..1110    -  protein_bind   attL2: mutant version of attL; recombination site for the Gateway® LR reaction LR Clonase™
   1128..1146    -  promoter       T7 promoter: promoter for bacteriophage T7 RNA polymerase
   1280..2089    +  CDS            KanR: aminoglycoside phosphotransferase; aph(3')-Ia; confers resistance to kanamycin in bacteria or G418 (Geneticin®) in eukaryotes
   2236..2824    +  rep_origin     ori: high-copy-number ColE1/pMB1/pBR322/pUC origin of replication
>Addgene plasmid #166174 | pDONR221-FKBP1B(3of4) | addgene full sequence | sequence record 329514 | Addgene NGS Result
CTTTCCTGCGTTATCCCCTGATTCTGTGGATAACCGTATTACCGCCTTTGAGTGAGCTGATACCGCTCGC
CGCAGCCGAACGACCGAGCGCAGCGAGTCAGTGAGCGAGGAAGCGGAAGAGCGCCCAATACGCAAACCGC
CTCTCCCCGCGCGTTGGCCGATTCATTAATGCAGCTGGCACGACAGGTTTCCCGACTGGAAAGCGGGCAG
TGAGCGCAACGCAATTAATACGCGTACCGCTAGCCAGGAAGAGTTTGTAGAAACGCAAAAAGGCCATCCG
TCAGGATGGCCTTCTGCTTAGTTTGATGCCTGGCAGTTTATGGCGGGCGTCCTGCCCGCCACCCTCCGGG
CCGTTGCTTCACAACGTTCAAATCCGCTCCCGGCGGATTTGTCCTACTCAGGAGAGCGTTCACCGACAAA
CAACAGATAAAACGAAAGGCCCAGTCTTCCGACTGAGCCTTTCGTTTTATTTGATGCCTGGCAGTTCCCT
ACTCTCGCGTTAACGCTAGCATGGATGTTTTCCCAGTCACGACGTTGTAAAACGACGGCCAGTCTTAAGC
TCGGGCCCCAAATAATGATTTTATTTTGACTGATAGTGACCTGTTCGTTGCAACAAATTGATGAGCAATG
CTTTTTTATAATGCCAACTTTGTACAAAAAAGCAGGCTTCGAAGGAGATAACAAAATGGGAGTTGAAGTT
GAGACCCTCAGACCTGGAGACGGACAACATTTTCCGCCTAGGGGACGCACGGTCGTGGTTCACTATGTTG
GCACGCTGACAAACGGGAAGAAGTTTGACTCCTCCAGGGACCGAGGAGAGCCCTTCCAGTTCAAACTAGG
AGCCGGAGAAGTCATCCGTGGCTGGGATGAAGGTGTGGCTCAGATGAGTCTTGGCCAAGTGGCCAGGCTG
ACCGTCTCGCCGGATTACGCGTACGGCAGCAGAGGATATCCCCCTGTCATCCCTCCAAACTCCACCCTCA
TCTTCGAGGTGGAGCTCTTGAAATTTCAGGACCCAGCTTTCTTGTACAAAGTTGGCATTATAAGAAAGCA
TTGCTTATCAATTTGTTGCAACGAACAGGTCACTATCAGTCAAAATAAAATCATTATTTGCCATCCAGCT
GATATCCCCTATAGTGAGTCGTATTACATGGTCATAGCTGTTTCCTGGCAGCTCTGGCCCGTGTCTCAAA
ATCTCTGATGTTACATTGCACAAGATAAAAATATATCATCATGAACAATAAAACTGTCTGCTTACATAAA
CAGTAATACAAGGGGTGTTATGAGCCATATTCAACGGGAAACGTCGAGGCCGCGATTAAATTCCAACATG
GATGCTGATTTATATGGGTATAAATGGGCTCGCGATAATGTCGGGCAATCAGGTGCGACAATCTATCGCT
TGTATGGGAAGCCCGATGCGCCAGAGTTGTTTCTGAAACATGGCAAAGGTAGCGTTGCCAATGATGTTAC
AGATGAGATGGTCAGACTAAACTGGCTGACGGAATTTATGCCTCTTCCGACCATCAAGCATTTTATCCGT
ACTCCTGATGATGCATGGTTACTCACCACTGCGATCCCCGGAAAAACAGCATTCCAGGTATTAGAAGAAT
ATCCTGATTCAGGTGAAAATATTGTTGATGCGCTGGCAGTGTTCCTGCGCCGGTTGCATTCGATTCCTGT
TTGTAATTGTCCTTTTAACAGCGATCGCGTATTTCGTCTCGCTCAGGCGCAATCACGAATGAATAACGGT
TTGGTTGATGCGAGTGATTTTGATGACGAGCGTAATGGCTGGCCTGTTGAACAAGTCTGGAAAGAAATGC
ATAAACTTTTGCCATTCTCACCGGATTCAGTCGTCACTCATGGTGATTTCTCACTTGATAACCTTATTTT
TGACGAGGGGAAATTAATAGGTTGTATTGATGTTGGACGAGTCGGAATCGCAGACCGATACCAGGATCTT
GCCATCCTATGGAACTGCCTCGGTGAGTTTTCTCCTTCATTACAGAAACGGCTTTTTCAAAAATATGGTA
TTGATAATCCTGATATGAATAAATTGCAGTTTCATTTGATGCTCGATGAGTTTTTCTAATCAGAATTGGT
TAATTGGTTGTAACACTGGCAGAGCATTACGCTGACTTGACGGGACGGCGCAAGCTCATGACCAAAATCC
CTTAACGTGAGTTACGCGTCGTTCCACTGAGCGTCAGACCCCGTAGAAAAGATCAAAGGATCTTCTTGAG
ATCCTTTTTTTCTGCGCGTAATCTGCTGCTTGCAAACAAAAAAACCACCGCTACCAGCGGTGGTTTGTTT
GCCGGATCAAGAGCTACCAACTCTTTTTCCGAAGGTAACTGGCTTCAGCAGAGCGCAGATACCAAATACT
GTTCTTCTAGTGTAGCCGTAGTTAGGCCACCACTTCAAGAACTCTGTAGCACCGCCTACATACCTCGCTC
TGCTAATCCTGTTACCAGTGGCTGCTGCCAGTGGCGATAAGTCGTGTCTTACCGGGTTGGACTCAAGACG
ATAGTTACCGGATAAGGCGCAGCGGTCGGGCTGAACGGGGGGTTCGTGCACACAGCCCAGCTTGGAGCGA
ACGACCTACACCGAACTGAGATACCTACAGCGTGAGCTATGAGAAAGCGCCACGCTTCCCGAAGGGAGAA
AGGCGGACAGGTATCCGGTAAGCGGCAGGGTCGGAACAGGAGAGCGCACGAGGGAGCTTCCAGGGGGAAA
CGCCTGGTATCTTTATAGTCCTGTCGGGTTTCGCCACCTCTGACTTGAGCGTCGATTTTTGTGATGCTCG
TCAGGGGGGCGGAGCCTATGGAAAAACGCCAGCAACGCGGCCTTTTTACGGTTCCTGGCCTTTTGCTGGC
CTTTTGCTCACATGTT
