>Addgene plasmid #166174 | pDONR221-FKBP1B(3of4) | depositor partial sequence | sequence record 322723 | insert sequence
ATGGGAGTTGAAGTTGAGACCCTCAGACCTGGAGACGGACAACATTTTCCGCCTAGGGGACGCACGGTCG
TGGTTCACTATGTTGGCACGCTGACAAACGGGAAGAAGTTTGACTCCTCCAGGGACCGAGGAGAGCCCTT
CCAGTTCAAACTAGGAGCCGGAGAAGTCATCCGTGGCTGGGATGAAGGTGTGGCTCAGATGAGTCTTGGC
CAAGTGGCCAGGCTGACCGTCTCGCCGGATTACGCGTACGGCAGCAGAGGATATCCCCCTGTCATCCCTC
CAAACTCCACCCTCATCTTCGAGGTGGAGCTCTTGAAATTTCAG
